Addgene plasmid #23359: pDONR223-CSNK2B
Depositing lab: William Hahn & David Root. Depositing organization: Dana-Farber Cancer Institute. Publication: COT drives resistance to RAF inhibition through MAP kinase pathway reactivation. Johannessen CM, Boehm JS, Kim SY, Thomas SR, Wardwell L, Johnson LA, Emery CM, Stransky N, Cogdill AP, Barretina J, Caponigro G, Hieronymus H, Murray RR, Salehi-Ashtiani K, Hill DE, Vidal M, Zhao JJ, Yang X, Alkan O, Kim S, Harris JL, Wilson CJ, Myer VE, Finan PM, Root DE, Roberts TM, Golub T, Flaherty KT, Dummer R, Weber BL, Sellers WR, Schlegel R, Wargo JA, Hahn WC, Garraway LA. Nature. 2010 Dec 16;468(7326):968-72. doi: 10.1038/nature09627 PubMed 21107320.
Backbone
  Vector backbone: pDONR223
  Backbone manufacturer: Invitrogen
  Backbone size w/o insert (bp): 5005
  Vector type: Gateway Donor vector
Growth in bacteria
  Bacterial resistance: Spectinomycin, 50 μg/mL
  Growth temperature: 37°C
  Growth strain: DH5alpha
  Copy number: High Copy
Gene/Insert
  Gene/Insert name: CSNK2B (alt name: casein kinase 2, beta polypeptide)
  Species: H. sapiens (human)
  Insert size (bp): 648
  Mutation: C138T
  Entrez Gene: CSNK2B (a.k.a. CK2B, CK2N, CSK2B, Ckb1, Ckb2, G5A, POBINDS)
  Cloning method: Gateway Cloning
  Sequencing primers: 5′ M13pUC-fwd; 3′ M13rev
Terms and licenses: Academic/Nonprofit Terms; Industry Terms: Not Available to Industry
Depositor comments: The ORF has no Stop codon. This design enables easy recombination into a destination vector to add an epitope tag of choice and Stop codon to the ORF. Do NOT use this plasmid directly for transfections. A set of 4 custom lentiviral vectors is available ( pLX301 (http://www.addgene.org/25895/) , pLX302 (http://www.addgene.org/25896/) , pLX303 (http://www.addgene.org/25897/) , pLX304 (http://www.addgene.org/25890/) ) to be used to express these ORFs in mammalian cells. These plasmids are not included in the kit and must be ordered separately.
How to cite: pDONR223-CSNK2B was a gift from William Hahn & David Root (Addgene plasmid # 23359 ; http://n2t.net/addgene:23359 ; RRID:Addgene_23359)
