[The description below was written by a language model from this plasmid's Addgene catalogue record.]
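Description:
pDONR223-CSNK2B is a Gateway entry clone built on the Invitrogen pDONR223 donor backbone (about 5 kb without insert) and carrying the human CSNK2B open reading frame, which encodes the beta (regulatory) polypeptide of casein kinase 2. The plasmid is maintained in E. coli at high copy number under spectinomycin selection. The record does not list the origin of replication or other backbone features, and no feature table is provided, so the exact arrangement of elements around the insert is not documented here. As a product of Gateway cloning into a donor vector, the ORF would be expected to sit between recombination (att) sites that allow it to be transferred by recombination into compatible destination vectors. The sequencing primers listed are standard M13 forward and reverse primers that read into the insert from the backbone.

The insert is 648 bp and carries a recorded nucleotide change, C138T; the record does not state what effect, if any, this has on the protein. The ORF deliberately lacks a stop codon, so that on transfer into a destination vector it can be fused in frame to a C-terminal epitope tag and stop codon supplied by that vector. The entry clone is not intended for direct transfection, and the record names no promoter for mammalian expression. It instead serves as a shuttle source for the ORF. The depositors point to a set of four custom lentiviral destination vectors (pLX301 to pLX304) for expressing such ORFs in mammalian cells. The clone belongs to an ORF collection distributed as a kit and is associated with a study of resistance to RAF inhibition through MAP kinase pathway reactivation.
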