>Addgene plasmid #23359 | pDONR223-CSNK2B | depositor partial sequence | sequence record 11000 | Author sequence
ATGAGCAGCTCAGAGGAGGTGTCCTGGATTTCCTGGTTCTGTGGGCTCCGTGGCAATGAATTCTTCTGTG
AAGTGGATGAAGACTACATCCAGGACAAATTTAATCTTACTGGACTCAATGAGCAGGTCCCTCACTATCG
ACAAGCTCTAGACATGATCTTGGACCTGGAGCCTGATGAAGAACTGGAAGACAACCCCAACCAGAGTGAC
CTGATTGAGCAGGCAGCCGAGATGCTTTATGGATTGATCCACGCCCGCTACATCCTTACCAACCGTGGCA
TCGCCCAGATGTTGGAAAAGTACCAGCAAGGAGACTTTGGTTACTGTCCTCGTGTGTACTGTGAGAACCA
GCCAATGCTTCCCATTGGCCTTTCAGACATCCCAGGTGAAGCCATGGTGAAGCTCTACTGCCCCAAGTGC
ATGGATGTGTACACACCCAAGTCATCAAGACACCATCACACGGATGGCGCCTACTTCGGCACTGGTTTCC
CTCACATGCTCTTCATGGTGCATCCCGAGTACCGGCCCAAGAGACCTGCCAACCAGTTTGTGCCCAGGCT
CTACGGTTTCAAGATCCATCCGATGGCCTACCAGCTGCAGCTCCAAGCCGCCAGCAACTTCAAGAGCCCA
GTCAAGACGATTCGCTTG
