>Addgene plasmid #23359 | pDONR223-CSNK2B | addgene partial sequence | sequence record 29251 | 23359 with M13pUC-fwd
TAGCTCGGGCCCAATAATGATTTTATTTTGACTGATAGTGACCTGTTCGTTGCAACAAATTGATGAGCAA
TGCTTTTTTATAATGCCAACTTTGTACAAAAAAGTTGGCACCATGAGCAGCTCAGAGGAGGTGTCCTGGA
TTTCCTGGTTCTGTGGGCTCCGTGGCAATGAATTCTTCTGTGAAGTGGATGAAGACTACATCCAGGACAA
ATTTAATCTTACTGGACTCAATGAGCAGGTCCCTCACTATCGACAAGCTCTAGACATGATCTTGGACCTG
GAGCCTGATGAAGAACTGGAAGACAACCCCAACCAGAGTGACCTGATTGAGCAGGCAGCCGAGATGCTTT
ATGGATTGATCCACGCCCGCTACATCCTTACCAACCGTGGCATCGCCCAGATGTTGGAAAAGTACCAGCA
AGGAGACTTTGGTTACTGTCCTCGTGTGTACTGTGAGAACCAGCCAATGCTTCCCATTGGCCTTTCAGAC
ATCCCAGGTGAAGCCATGGTGAAGCTCTACTGCCCCAAGTGCATGGATGTGTACACACCCAAGTCATCAA
GACACCATCACACGGATGGCGCCTACTTCGGCACTGGTTTCCCTCACATGCTCTTCATGGTGCATCCCGA
GTACCGGCCCAAGAGACCTGCCAACCAGTTTGTGCCCAGGCTCTACGGTTTCAAGATCCATCC
